>Addgene plasmid #162664 | pLJM1-zeo-UL32 | addgene full sequence | sequence record 320797 | Addgene NGS Result
TATGCCAAGTACGCCCCCTATTGACGTCAATGACGGTAAATGGCCCGCCTGGCATTATGCCCAGTACATG
ACCTTATGGGACTTTCCTACTTGGCAGTACATCTACGTATTAGTCATCGCTATTACCATGGTGATGCGGT
TTTGGCAGTACATCAATGGGCGTGGATAGCGGTTTGACTCACGGGGATTTCCAAGTCTCCACCCCATTGA
CGTCAATGGGAGTTTGTTTTGGCACCAAAATCAACGGGACTTTCCAAAATGTCGTAACAACTCCGCCCCA
TTGACGCAAATGGGCGGTAGGCGTGTACGGTGGGAGGTCTATATAAGCAGAGCTGGTTTAGTGAACCGTC
AGATCCGCTAGCGCTACCGGATGGCAACTTCGCCCCCCGGGGTCCTGGCGAGCGTCGCGGTGTGCGAAGA
GTCCCCCGGCAGCAGCTGGAAGGCGGGGGCGTTCGAGCGCGCGTATGTGGCCTTCGATCCCAGCCTCCTG
GCTCTTAACGAGGCTCTCTGCGCCGAGCTCCTGGCGGCCAGTCACGTGATAGGTGTGCCGCCCGTCGGTA
CGCTCGACGAGGACGTCGCCGCCGACGTGGTCACCGCCCCCTCAAGGGCCCGCGGGGGGGCGGGCGACGG
AGGGGGTTCGGGCGGGCGCGGAGGACCCCGCAACCCGCCCCCGGATCCCTGTGGGGAGGGGCTTTTGGAC
ACCGGGCCCTTTTCCGCGGCGGCCATCGACACCTTCGCGCTGGACCGGCCCTGTCTGGTCTGCCGCACCA
TCGAGCTGTACAAGCAAACCTACCGCCTCTCGCCCCAGTGGGTGGCCGATTACGCGTTTCTCTGTGCCAA
ATGCCTGGGGGCGCCCCACTGCGCCGCTAGCATCTTCGTGGCCGCGTTCGAGTTTGTGTACGTCATGGAC
CGCCACTTTCTGCGCACCAAGAAGGCGACCCTGGTCGGCTCCTTCGCACGCTTTGCCCTCACCATAAACG
ACATCCACCGGCACTTTTTTCTCCACTGCTGCTTCCGTACCGACGGCGGGGTGCCCGGGCGGCATGCCCA
GAAGCAACCCAAGCCCTCGCCCTCCCCGGGAGCCGCCAAGGTGCAGTACTCCAACTACTCGTTCCTGGCG
CAGTCTGCCACCCGGGCCCTCATCGGAACCTTGGCCTCCGGGGGCGAGGAGGGGGCGGGGTCGGCGGCGG
GATCCGGCACGCAGCCGTCGCTCACCACCGCGCTGATGAACTGGAAGGATTGCGCCCGTCTCCTGGACTG
CACGGAGGGTCGGCGCGGGGGCGGGGACAGCTGCTGTACGCGCGCCGCCGCTCGCAACGGGGAATTCGAG
ACGGTCGCCGGGGACCGCGAGCCGGAGGAGTCGCCGGATACGTGGGCGTACGCGGATCTGGTCCTGCTGC
TCCTCGCCGGCACCCCCGCCGTCTGGGAGTCGGGGCCCCAGCTGCGCGCTGCCGCGGAGGCCCGTCGCGC
CACGGTCCGCCAGTCCTGGGAAGCGCATCGCGGGGCACGCACGCGCGACGTGGCTCCGCGCTTTGCGCAG
TTTACCGAACCCGATGCCCAGCCCGACCTCGACCTGGGCCCTCTGATGGCCACCGTGCTGAAACACGGCC
GGGGGCGCGGGCGCACCGGCGGAGAATGCCTGCTGTGTAACCTGTTACTGGTGCGGGCTTACTGGCTGGC
CCTGCGTAGACTCCGGGCCTCCGTGGTCCGCTACTCGGAAAACAACACGAGCCTCTTCGACTGTATCGTA
CCCGTCGTCGACCAGCTCGAGGCGGACCCCGAGACGCAGCCCGGGGACGGGGGCCGGTTTGTGAGCCTGC
TGCGGGCCGCGGGGCCCGAGGCCATCTTTAAGCACATGTTCTGTGACCCCATGTGCGCCATCACGGAGAT
GGAGGTTGACCCCTGGGTTCTGTTCGGCCATCCCCCCGCCACCCATCCCGACGAGCTGCTGCTCCACAAG
GCCAAGCTGGCCTGCGGGAACGAGTTCGAGGGGCGTGTCTGCATAGCGTTGCGTGCCCTCATCTACACCT
TCAAGACGTATCAGGTATTTGTACCAAAGCCCACCGCGCTCGCCACATTTGTCCGTGAGGCGGGCGCGCT
GCTTAGACGCCACTCGATCTCGCTCCTGTCCCTGGAGCACACCCTGTGTACCTATGTATGAAATTCTCGA
CCTCGAGACAAATGGCAGTATTCATCCACAATTTTAAAAGAAAAGGGGGGATTGGGGGGTACAGTGCAGG
GGAAAGAATAGTAGACATAATAGCAACAGACATACAAACTAAAGAATTACAAAAACAAATTACAAAAATT
CAAAATTTTCGGGTTTATTACAGGGACAGCAGAGATCCACTTTGGCCGCGGCTCGAGGGGGTTGGGGTTG
CGCCTTTTCCAAGGCAGCCCTGGGTTTGCGCAGGGACGCGGCTGCTCTGGGCGTGGTTCCGGGAAACGCA
GCGGCGCCGACCCTGGGTCTCGCACATTCTTCACGTCCGTTCGCAGCGTCACCCGGATCTTCGCCGCTAC
CCTTGTGGGCCCCCCGGCGACGCTTCCTGCTCCGCCCCTAAGTCGGGAAGGTTCCTTGCGGTTCGCGGCG
TGCCGGACGTGACAAACGGAAGCCGCACGTCTCACTAGTACCCTCGCAGACGGACAGCGCCAGGGAGCAA
TGGCAGCGCGCCGACCGCGATGGGCTGTGGCCAATAGCGGCTGCTCAGCAGGGCGCGCCGAGAGCAGCGG
CCGGGAAGGGGCGGTGCGGGAGGCGGGGTGTGGGGCGGTAGTGTGGGCCCTGTTCCTGCCCGCGCGGTGT
TCCGCATTCTGCAAGCCTCCGGAGCGCACGTCGGCAGTCGGCTCCCTCGTTGACCGAATCACCGACCTCT
CTCCCCAGGGGGATCCATGGCCAAGTTGACCAGTGCCGTTCCGGTGCTCACCGCGCGCGACGTCGCCGGA
GCGGTCGAGTTCTGGACCGACCGGCTCGGGTTCTCCCGGGACTTCGTGGAGGACGACTTCGCCGGTGTGG
TCCGGGACGACGTGACCCTGTTCATCAGCGCGGTCCAGGACCAGGTGGTGCCGGACAACACCCTGGCCTG
GGTGTGGGTGCGCGGCCTGGACGAGCTGTACGCCGAGTGGTCGGAGGTCGTGTCCACGAACTTCCGGGAC
GCCTCCGGGCCGGCCATGACCGAGATCGGCGAGCAGCCGTGGGGGCGGGAGTTCGCCCTGCGCGACCCGG
CCGGCAACTGCGTGCACTTCGTGGCCGAGGAGCAGGACTGAGGTACCTTTAAGACCAATGACTTACAAGG
CAGCTGTAGATCTTAGCCACTTTTTAAAAGAAAAGGGGGGACTGGAAGGGCTAATTCACTCCCAACGAAG
ACAAGATCTGCTTTTTGCTTGTACTGGGTCTCTCTGGTTAGACCAGATCTGAGCCTGGGAGCTCTCTGGC
TAACTAGGGAACCCACTGCTTAAGCCTCAATAAAGCTTGCCTTGAGTGCTTCAAGTAGTGTGTGCCCGTC
TGTTGTGTGACTCTGGTAACTAGAGATCCCTCAGACCCTTTTAGTCAGTGTGGAAAATCTCTAGCAGTAG
TAGTTCATGTCATCTTATTATTCAGTATTTATAACTTGCAAAGAAATGAATATCAGAGAGTGAGAGGAAC
TTGTTTATTGCAGCTTATAATGGTTACAAATAAAGCAATAGCATCACAAATTTCACAAATAAAGCATTTT
TTTCACTGCATTCTAGTTGTGGTTTGTCCAAACTCATCAATGTATCTTATCATGTCTGGCTCTAGCTATC
CCGCCCCTAACTCCGCCCATCCCGCCCCTAACTCCGCCCAGTTCCGCCCATTCTCCGCCCCATGGCTGAC
TAATTTTTTTTATTTATGCAGAGGCCGAGGCCGCCTCGGCCTCTGAGCTATTCCAGAAGTAGTGAGGAGG
CTTTTTTGGAGGCCTAGGGACGTACCCAATTCGCCCTATAGTGAGTCGTATTACGCGCGCTCACTGGCCG
TCGTTTTACAACGTCGTGACTGGGAAAACCCTGGCGTTACCCAACTTAATCGCCTTGCAGCACATCCCCC
TTTCGCCAGCTGGCGTAATAGCGAAGAGGCCCGCACCGATCGCCCTTCCCAACAGTTGCGCAGCCTGAAT
GGCGAATGGG
[124 nt withheld, positions 4141-4264]
C
[91 nt withheld, positions 4266-4356]
A
[49 nt withheld, positions 4358-4406]
CCTTTGACGTTGGAGTCCACGTTCTTT
[37 nt withheld, positions 4434-4470]
ACCCTATCTCGGTCTATTCTTTTGATTTATAAGGGATTTTGCCGATTTCGGCCTATTGGTTAAAAAATGA
GCTGATTTAACAAAAATTTAACGCGAATTTTAACAAAATATTAACGCTTACAATTTAGGTGGCACTTTTC
GGGGAAATGTGCGCGGAACCCCTATTTGTTTATTTTTCTAAATACATTCAAATATGTATCCGCTCATGAG
ACAATAACCCTGATAAATGCTTCAATAATATTGAAAAAGGAAGAGTATGAGTATTCAACATTTCCGTGTC
GCCCTTATTCCCTTTTTTGCGGCATTTTGCCTTCCTGTTTTTGCTCACCCAGAAACGCTGGTGAAAGTAA
AAGATGCTGAAGATCAGTTGGGTGCACGAGTGGGTTACATCGAACTGGATCTCAACAGCGGTAAGATCCT
TGAGAGTTTTCGCCCCGAAGAACGTTTTCCAATGATGAGCACTTTTAAAGTTCTGCTATGTGGCGCGGTA
TTATCCCGTATTGACGCCGGGCAAGAGCAACTCGGTCGCCGCATACACTATTCTCAGAATGACTTGGTTG
AGTACTCACCAGTCACAGAAAAGCATCTTACGGATGGCATGACAGTAAGAGAATTATGCAGTGCTGCCAT
AACCATGAGTGATAACACTGCGGCCAACTTACTTCTGACAACGATCGGAGGACCGAAGGAGCTAACCGCT
TTTTTGCACAACATGGGGGATCATGTAACTCGCCTTGATCGTTGGGAACCGGAGCTGAATGAAGCCATAC
CAAACGACGAGCGTGACACCACGATGCCTGTAGCAATGGCAACAACGTTGCGCAAACTATTAACTGGCGA
ACTACTTACTCTAGCTTCCCGGCAACAATTAATAGACTGGATGGAGGCGGATAAAGTTGCAGGACCACTT
CTGCGCTCGGCCCTTCCGGCTGGCTGGTTTATTGCTGATAAATCTGGAGCCGGTGAGCGTGGGTCTCGCG
GTATCATTGCAGCACTGGGGCCAGATGGTAAGCCCTCCCGTATCGTAGTTATCTACACGACGGGGAGTCA
GGCAACTATGGATGAACGAAATAGACAGATCGCTGAGATAGGTGCCTCACTGATTAAGCATTGGTAACTG
TCAGACCAAGTTTACTCATATATACTTTAGATTGATTTAAAACTTCATTTTTAATTTAAAAGGATCTAGG
TGAAGATCCTTTTTGATAATCTCATGACCAAAATCCCTTAACGTGAGTTTTCGTTCCACTGAGCGTCAGA
CCCCGTAGAAAAGATCAAAGGATCTTCTTGAGATCCTTTTTTTCTGCGCGTAATCTGCTGCTTGCAAACA
AAAAAACCACCGCTACCAGCGGTGGTTTGTTTGCCGGATCAAGAGCTACCAACTCTTTTTCCGAAGGTAA
CTGGCTTCAGCAGAGCGCAGATACCAAATACTGTTCTTCTAGTGTAGCCGTAGTTAGGCCACCACTTCAA
GAACTCTGTAGCACCGCCTACATACCTCGCTCTGCTAATCCTGTTACCAGTGGCTGCTGCCAGTGGCGAT
AAGTCGTGTCTTACCGGGTTGGACTCAAGACGATAGTTACCGGATAAGGCGCAGCGGTCGGGCTGAACGG
GGGGTTCGTGCACACAGCCCAGCTTGGAGCGAACGACCTACACCGAACTGAGATACCTACAGCGTGAGCT
ATGAGAAAGCGCCACGCTTCCCGAAGGGAGAAAGGCGGACAGGTATCCGGTAAGCGGCAGGGTCGGAACA
GGAGAGCGCACGAGGGAGCTTCCAGGGGGAAACGCCTGGTATCTTTATAGTCCTGTCGGGTTTCGCCACC
TCTGACTTGAGCGTCGATTTTTGTGATGCTCGTCAGGGGGGCGGAGCCTATGGAAAAACGCCAGCAACGC
GGCCTTTTTACGGTTCCTGGCCTTTTGCTGGCCTTTTGCTCACATGTTCTTTCCTGCGTTATCCCCTGAT
TCTGTGGATAACCGTATTACCGCCTTTGAGTGAGCTGATACCGCTCGCCGCAGCCGAACGACCGAGCGCA
GCGAGTCAGTGAGCGAGGAAGCGGAAGAGCGCCCAATACGCAAACCGCCTCTCCCCGCGCGTTGGCCGAT
TCATTAATGCAGCTGGCACGACAGGTTTCCCGACTGGAAAGCGGGCAGTGAGCGCAACGCAATTAATGTG
AGTTAGCTCACTCATTAGGCACCCCAGGCTTTACACTTTATGCTTCCGGCTCGTATGTTGTGTGGAATTG
TGAGCGGATAACAATTTCACACAGGAAACAGCTATGACCATGATTACGCCAAGCGCGCAATTAACCCTCA
CTAAAGGGAACAAAAGCTGGAGCTGCAAGCTTAATGTAGTCTTATGCAATACTCTTGTAGTCTTGCAACA
TGGTAACGATGAGTTAGCAACATGCCTTACAAGGAGAGAAAAAGCACCGTGCATGCCGATTGGTGGAAGT
AAGGTGGTACGATCGTGCCTTATTAGGAAGGCAACAGACGGGTCTGACATGGATTGGACGAACCACTGAA
TTGCCGCATTGCAGAGATATTGTATTTAAGTGCCTAGCTCGATACATAAACGGGTCTCTCTGGTTAGACC
AGATCTGAGCCTGGGAGCTCTCTGGCTAACTAGGGAACCCACTGCTTAAGCCTCAATAAAGCTTGCCTTG
AGTGCTTCAAGTAGTGTGTGCCCGTCTGTTGTGTGACTCTGGTAACTAGAGATCCCTCAGACCCTTTTAG
TCAGTGTGGAAAATCTCTAGCAGTGGCGCCCGAACAGGGACTTGAAAGCGAAAGGGAAACCAGAGGAGCT
CTCTCGACGCAGGACTCGGCTTGCTGAAGCGCGCACGGCAAGAGGCGAGGGGCGGCGACTGGTGAGTACG
CCAAAAATTTTGACTAGCGGAGGCTAGAAGGAGAGAGATGGGTGCGAGAGCGTCAGTATTAAGCGGGGGA
GAATTAGATCGCGATGGGAAAAAATTCGGTTAAGGCCAGGGGGAAAGAAAAAATATAAATTAAAACATAT
AGTATGGGCAAGCAGGGAGCTAGAACGATTCGCAGTTAATCCTGGCCTGTTAGAAACATCAGAAGGCTGT
AGACAAATACTGGGACAGCTACAACCATCCCTTCAGACAGGATCAGAAGAACTTAGATCATTATATAATA
CAGTAGCAACCCTCTATTGTGTGCATCAAAGGATAGAGATAAAAGACACCAAGGAAGCTTTAGACAAGAT
AGAGGAAGAGCAAAACAAAAGTAAGACCACCGCACAGCAAGCGGCCGCTGATCTTCAGACCTGGAGGAGG
AGATATGAGGGACAATTGGAGAAGTGAATTATATAAATATAAAGTAGTAAAAATTGAACCATTAGGAGTA
GCACCCACCAAGGCAAAGAGAAGAGTGGTGCAGAGAGAAAAAAGAGCAGTGGGAATAGGAGCTTTGTTCC
TTGGGTTCTTGGGAGCAGCAGGAAGCACTATGGGCGCAGCGTCAATGACGCTGACGGTACAGGCCAGACA
ATTATTGTCTGGTATAGTGCAGCAGCAGAACAATTTGCTGAGGGCTATTGAGGCGCAACAGCATCTGTTG
CAACTCACAGTCTGGGGCATCAAGCAGCTCCAGGCAAGAATCCTGGCTGTGGAAAGATACCTAAAGGATC
AACAGCTCCTGGGGATTTGGGGTTGCTCTGGAAAACTCATTTGCACCACTGCTGTGCCTTGGAATGCTAG
TTGGAGTAATAAATCTCTGGAACAGATTTGGAATCACACGACCTGGATGGAGTGGGACAGAGAAATTAAC
AATTACACAAGCTTAATACACTCCTTAATTGAAGAATCGCAAAACCAGCAAGAAAAGAATGAACAAGAAT
TATTGGAATTAGATAAATGGGCAAGTTTGTGGAATTGGTTTAACATAACAAATTGGCTGTGGTATATAAA
ATTATTCATAATGATAGTAGGAGGCTTGGTAGGTTTAAGAATAGTTTTTGCTGTACTTTCTATAGTGAAT
AGAGTTAGGCAGGGATATTCACCATTATCGTTTCAGACCCACCTCCCAACCCCGAGGGGACCCGACAGGC
CCGAAGGAATAGAAGAAGAAGGTGGAGAGAGAGACAGAGACAGATCCATTCGATTAGTGAACGGATCTCG
ACGGTATCGATCACGAGACTAGCCTCGAGCGGCCGCCCCCTTCACCGAGGGCCTATTTCCCATGATTCCT
TCATATTTGCATATACGATACAAGGCTGTTAGAGAGATAATTGGAATTAATTTGACTGTAAACACAAAGA
TATTAGTACAAAATACGTGACGTAGAAAGTAATAATTTCTTGGGTAGTTTGCAGTTTTAAAATTATGTTT
TAAAATGGACTATCA
Features (pLannotate 1.2.2; 28 found; start..end, strand, type, name):
    131..334     +  promoter       CMV promoter: human cytomegalovirus (CMV) immediate early promoter
    371..2158    +  CDS            UL32: UL32_HHV11 - Experimental evidence at protein level: Swiss-Prot protein existence level 1. Plays a role in efficient localization of neo-synthesized capsids to nuclear replication compartments, thereby controlling cleavage and packaging of virus genomic DNA. From Human herpesvirus 1 (strain 17) (HHV-1) (Human herpes simplex virus 1).
   2202..2319    +  misc_feature   cPPT/CTS: central polypurine tract and central termination sequence of HIV-1
   2368..2878    +  promoter       hPGK promoter: human phosphoglycerate kinase 1 promoter
   2887..3261    +  CDS            BleoR: antibiotic-binding protein; Sh ble from Streptoalloteichus hindustanus; confers resistance to bleomycin, phleomycin, and Zeocin™
   3254..3331    +  CDS            nef (fragment): NEF_HV1Z2 - Experimental evidence at protein level: Swiss-Prot protein existence level 1. Extracellular Nef protein targets CD4(+) T-lymphocytes for apoptosis by interacting with CXCR4 surface receptors. From Human immunodeficiency virus type 1 group M subtype D (isolate Z2/CDC-Z34) (HIV-1).
   3333..3566    +  LTR            3' LTR (ΔU3): self-inactivating 3' long terminal repeat (LTR) from HIV-1
   3638..3759    +  polyA_signal   SV40 poly(A) signal: SV40 polyadenylation signal
   3799..3934    +  rep_origin     SV40 ori: SV40 origin of replication
   3955..3973    -  promoter       T7 promoter: promoter for bacteriophage T7 RNA polymerase
   3981..4136    +  CDS            lacZα (fragment): LacZα fragment of β-galactosidase; lacZ fragment
   4141..4569    +  rep_origin     f1 ori (sequence partly withheld): f1 bacteriophage origin of replication; arrow indicates direction of (+) strand synthesis
   4622..4726    +  promoter       AmpR promoter: bla
   4727..5587    +  CDS            AmpR: β-lactamase; bla; confers resistance to ampicillin, carbenicillin, and related antibiotics
   5758..6346    +  rep_origin     ori: high-copy-number ColE1/pMB1/pBR322/pUC origin of replication
   6529..6621    +  CDS            lacI (fragment): lac repressor; lacI; The lac repressor binds to the lac operator to inhibit transcription in E. coli. This inhibition can be relieved by adding lactose or isopropyl-β-D-thiogalactopyranoside (IPTG).
   6634..6655    +  protein_bind   CAP binding site: CAP binding activates transcription in the presence of cAMP. E. coli catabolite activator protein
   6670..6700    +  promoter       lac promoter: promoter for the E. coli lac operon
   6708..6724    +  protein_bind   lac operator: The lac repressor binds to the lac operator to inhibit transcription in E. coli. This inhibition can be relieved by adding lactose or isopropyl-β-D-thiogalactopyranoside (IPTG). lac repressor encoded by lacI
   6769..6787    +  promoter       T3 promoter: promoter for bacteriophage T3 RNA polymerase
   6815..7041    +  promoter       RSV promoter: Rous sarcoma virus enhancer/promoter
   7042..7222    +  LTR            5' LTR (truncated): truncated 5' long terminal repeat (LTR) from HIV-1
   7269..7394    +  misc_feature   HIV-1 Ψ: packaging signal of human immunodeficiency virus type 1
   7378..7741    +  CDS            HIV-1 gag (fragment): gag protein from human immunodeficiency virus 1; gag
   7887..8120    +  misc_feature   RRE: The Rev response element (RRE) of HIV-1 allows for Rev-dependent mRNA export from the nucleus to the cytoplasm.
   8497..8597    +  CDS            Rev (fragment): human immunodeficiency virus 1 (HIV-1) Rev protein; rev; enhances nuclear export of unspliced and incompletely spliced viral mRNAs
   8647..5       +  promoter       U6 promoter (fragment) (across the origin): RNA polymerase III promoter for human U6 snRNA
   8821..130     +  enhancer       CMV enhancer (fragment) (across the origin): human cytomegalovirus immediate early enhancer; contains an 18-bp deletion relative to the standard CMV enhancer
