[The description below was written by a language model from this plasmid's Addgene catalogue record and pLannotate feature annotations shown in this document.]
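Description:
pLJM1-zeo-UL32 is a third-generation-style, self-inactivating HIV-1 lentiviral transfer vector built on the pLJM1 backbone, intended for stable expression of the herpes simplex virus 1 (HSV-1) UL32 protein in mammalian cells. In bacteria it replicates from a high-copy ColE1/pUC-type origin and is selected with ampicillin through the β-lactamase gene. The backbone also carries an f1 origin, an SV40 origin and poly(A) signal, and remnants of lac and phage-promoter (T7, T3) sequences that play no part in the payload.

The viral genome is transcribed in packaging cells from a chimeric RSV promoter fused to a truncated 5' LTR, which makes production Tat-independent. It is followed by the Ψ packaging signal with a partial gag sequence and by the Rev response element for Rev-dependent nuclear export of the full-length RNA. Downstream, a CMV enhancer/promoter drives the roughly 1.8 kb UL32 open reading frame; no epitope tag or reporter is annotated on it. UL32 is annotated as helping localize newly made capsids to nuclear replication compartments, thereby supporting cleavage and packaging of viral genomic DNA. A cPPT/CTS element, which normally aids nuclear import of the reverse-transcribed genome, lies after the insert. A second cassette follows in which the human PGK promoter drives the Sh ble gene, allowing Zeocin selection of transduced cells. The cassette ends at a ΔU3 3' LTR, so the integrated provirus lacks LTR promoter activity. A leftover U6 promoter fragment sits upstream of the CMV enhancer. The associated work concerns herpesviral genome packaging, consistent with use of this vector to generate UL32-expressing cell lines.
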