Addgene plasmid #162664: pLJM1-zeo-UL32
Purpose: Lentiviral vector for stable expression of UL32 in mammalian cells
Depositing lab: Britt Glaunsinger. Depositing organization: University of California, Berkeley. Publication: A pentameric protein ring with novel architecture is required for herpesviral packaging. Didychuk AL, Gates SN, Gardner MR, Strong LM, Martin A, Glaunsinger BA. Elife. 2021 Feb 8;10. pii: 62261. doi: 10.7554/eLife.62261. PubMed 33554858.
Backbone
  Vector backbone: pLJM1
  Backbone size w/o insert (bp): 7034
  Total vector size (bp): 8825
  Vector type: Mammalian Expression, Lentiviral
  Selectable markers: Zeocin
Growth in bacteria
  Bacterial resistance: Ampicillin, 100 μg/mL
  Growth temperature: 37°C
  Growth strain: NEB Stable
  Copy number: High Copy
Gene/Insert
  Gene/Insert name: UL32
  Species: HSV-1
  Insert size (bp): 1791
  Promoter: CMV
  Cloning method: Ligation Independent Cloning
  Sequencing primers: 5′ CGCAAATGGGCGGTAGGCGTG; 3′ ggatctctgctgtccctgtaataaacc
Terms and licenses: Academic/Nonprofit Terms; Industry Terms: Not Available to Industry
How to cite: pLJM1-zeo-UL32 was a gift from Britt Glaunsinger (Addgene plasmid # 162664 ; http://n2t.net/addgene:162664 ; RRID:Addgene_162664)
